Addgene plasmid #128027: pcDNA3-C-terminal YPet
Purpose: (Empty Backbone) Mammalian expression vector with C terminal YPet tag
Depositing lab: Oskar Laur. Depositing organization: Emory University.
Backbone
  Vector backbone: pcdna3
  Vector type: Mammalian Expression
  Tag / fusion protein: YPet (C terminal on backbone)
Growth in bacteria
  Bacterial resistance: Ampicillin, 100 μg/mL
  Growth temperature: 37°C
  Growth strain: DH5alpha
  Copy number: High Copy
Gene/Insert
  Gene/Insert name: None
  Tag / fusion protein: YPet (C terminal on backbone)
Terms and licenses: Academic/Nonprofit Terms; Industry Terms: Not Available to Industry
How to cite: pcDNA3-C-terminal YPet was a gift from Oskar Laur (Addgene plasmid # 128027 ; http://n2t.net/addgene:128027 ; RRID:Addgene_128027)
