[The description below was written by a language model from this plasmid's Addgene catalogue record and pLannotate feature annotations shown in this document.]
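Description:
pcDNA3-C-terminal YPet is an empty mammalian expression backbone derived from pcDNA3, designed so that a gene of interest can be cloned upstream of, and in frame with, a YPet coding sequence to produce a C-terminally tagged fusion protein. The record lists no insert. In the 6,148 nt sequence, the expression cassette consists of the human cytomegalovirus immediate early enhancer and promoter, a T7 promoter, a short gap where the cloning sites presumably lie (they are not annotated in the feature table), the mammalian codon-optimized YPet open reading frame, an antisense SP6 promoter, and the bovine growth hormone polyadenylation signal. YPet is a yellow fluorescent protein optimized as a FRET partner for CyPet, so fusions made in this vector can be used for live-cell localization or as the acceptor in FRET pairs. The flanking T7 and SP6 promoters are typically used for in vitro transcription or as sequencing primer sites.

Propagation in E. coli relies on a high-copy ColE1/pUC-type origin and a β-lactamase gene under its own promoter, giving ampicillin selection. An f1 origin allows single-stranded DNA production. For selection in mammalian cells, an SV40 enhancer/early promoter drives the neomycin phosphotransferase gene, terminated by an SV40 poly(A) signal, which allows G418 selection of stable transfectants. The remaining annotations are short fragments: pieces of bom, an HIV-1 LTR, ble and lacI, along with lac promoter/operator and CAP-site remnants. These appear to be backbone residue or similarity-based hits rather than functional elements.
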