Features (pLannotate 1.2.2; 21 found; start..end, strand, type, name):
     28..80      -  misc_feature   bom (fragment): basis of mobility region from pBR322
    235..614     +  enhancer       CMV enhancer: human cytomegalovirus immediate early enhancer
    615..818     +  promoter       CMV promoter: human cytomegalovirus (CMV) immediate early promoter
    814..847     +  LTR            5' LTR (truncated) (fragment): truncated 5' long terminal repeat (LTR) from HIV-1
    863..881     +  promoter       T7 promoter: promoter for bacteriophage T7 RNA polymerase
    972..1691    +  CDS            YPet: yellow fluorescent protein optimized for FRET with CyPet (Nguyen and Daugherty, 2005) mammalian codon-optimized
   1701..1719    -  promoter       SP6 promoter: promoter for bacteriophage SP6 RNA polymerase
   1745..1969    +  polyA_signal   bGH poly(A) signal: bovine growth hormone polyadenylation signal
   1973..1994    +  promoter       SV40 promoter (fragment): SV40 enhancer and early promoter
   2015..2443    +  rep_origin     f1 ori (sequence partly withheld): f1 bacteriophage origin of replication; arrow indicates direction of (+) strand synthesis
   2457..2786    +  promoter       SV40 promoter: SV40 enhancer and early promoter
   2853..3644    +  CDS            neo: KKA2_KLEPN - Also known as kan, nptII. Experimental evidence at protein level: Swiss-Prot protein existence level 1. Resistance to kanamycin, neomycin, paromomycin, ribostamycin, butirosin and gentamicin B. From Klebsiella pneumoniae.
   3668..3826    +  CDS            ble (fragment): BLE_KLEPN - Experimental evidence at protein level: Swiss-Prot protein existence level 1. Binding protein with a strong affinity to the bleomycin family of antibiotics. Binds to CL990; an antimitotic-antibiotic compound. From Klebsiella pneumoniae.
   3821..3942    +  polyA_signal   SV40 poly(A) signal: SV40 polyadenylation signal
   4015..4031    -  protein_bind   lac operator: The lac repressor binds to the lac operator to inhibit transcription in E. coli. This inhibition can be relieved by adding lactose or isopropyl-β-D-thiogalactopyranoside (IPTG). lac repressor encoded by lacI
   4039..4069    -  promoter       lac promoter: promoter for the E. coli lac operon
   4084..4105    -  protein_bind   CAP binding site: CAP binding activates transcription in the presence of cAMP. E. coli catabolite activator protein
   4118..4210    -  CDS            lacI (fragment): lac repressor; lacI; The lac repressor binds to the lac operator to inhibit transcription in E. coli. This inhibition can be relieved by adding lactose or isopropyl-β-D-thiogalactopyranoside (IPTG).
   4393..4981    -  rep_origin     ori: high-copy-number ColE1/pMB1/pBR322/pUC origin of replication
   5152..6012    -  CDS            AmpR: β-lactamase; bla; confers resistance to ampicillin, carbenicillin, and related antibiotics
   6013..6117    -  promoter       AmpR promoter: bla
>Addgene plasmid #128027 | pcDNA3-C-terminal YPet | addgene full sequence | sequence record 254786 | Addgene NGS Result
GACGGATCGGGAGATCTCCCGATCCCCTATGGTGCACTCTCAGTACAATCTGCTCTGATGCCGCATAGTT
AAGCCAGTATCTGCTCCCTGCTTGTGTGTTGGAGGTCGCTGAGTAGTGCGCGAGCAAAATTTAAGCTACA
ACAAGGCAAGGCTTGACCGACAATTGCATGAAGAATCTGCTTAGGGTTAGGCGTTTTGCGCTGCTTCGCG
ATGTACGGGCCAGATATACGCGTTGACATTGATTATTGACTAGTTATTAATAGTAATCAATTACGGGGTC
ATTAGTTCATAGCCCATATATGGAGTTCCGCGTTACATAACTTACGGTAAATGGCCCGCCTGGCTGACCG
CCCAACGACCCCCGCCCATTGACGTCAATAATGACGTATGTTCCCATAGTAACGCCAATAGGGACTTTCC
ATTGACGTCAATGGGTGGAGTATTTACGGTAAACTGCCCACTTGGCAGTACATCAAGTGTATCATATGCC
AAGTACGCCCCCTATTGACGTCAATGACGGTAAATGGCCCGCCTGGCATTATGCCCAGTACATGACCTTA
TGGGACTTTCCTACTTGGCAGTACATCTACGTATTAGTCATCGCTATTACCATGGTGATGCGGTTTTGGC
AGTACATCAATGGGCGTGGATAGCGGTTTGACTCACGGGGATTTCCAAGTCTCCACCCCATTGACGTCAA
TGGGAGTTTGTTTTGGCACCAAAATCAACGGGACTTTCCAAAATGTCGTAACAACTCCGCCCCATTGACG
CAAATGGGCGGTAGGCGTGTACGGTGGGAGGTCTATATAAGCAGAGCTCTCTGGCTAACTAGAGAACCCA
CTGCTTACTGGCTTATCGAAATTAATACGACTCACTATAGGGAGACCCAAGCTTGGTACCGAGCTCGGAT
CCACTAGTAACGGCCGCCAGTGTGCTGGAATTCTGCAGATATCCATCACACTGGCGGCCGCATGGTGAGC
AAAGGCGAAGAGCTGTTCACCGGCGTGGTGCCCATCCTGGTGGAGCTGGACGGCGACGTGAACGGCCACA
AGTTCAGCGTGAGCGGCGAGGGCGAGGGCGACGCCACCTACGGCAAGCTGACCCTGAAGCTGCTGTGCAC
CACCGGCAAGCTGCCCGTGCCCTGGCCCACCCTGGTGACCACCCTGGGCTACGGCGTGCAGTGCTTCGCC
CGGTACCCCGACCACATGAAGCAGCACGACTTCTTCAAGAGCGCCATGCCCGAGGGCTACGTGCAGGAGC
GGACCATCTTCTTCAAGGACGACGGCAACTACAAGACCCGGGCCGAGGTGAAGTTCGAGGGCGACACCCT
GGTGAACCGGATCGAGCTGAAGGGCATCGACTTCAAGGAGGACGGCAACATCCTGGGCCACAAGCTGGAG
TACAACTACAACAGCCACAACGTGTACATCACCGCCGACAAGCAGAAGAACGGCATCAAGGCCAACTTCA
AGATCCGGCACAACATCGAGGACGGCGGCGTGCAGCTGGCCGACCACTACCAGCAGAACACCCCCATCGG
CGACGGCCCCGTGCTGCTGCCCGACAACCACTACCTGAGCTACCAGAGCGCCCTGTTCAAGGACCCCAAC
GAGAAGCGGGACCACATGGTGCTGCTGGAGTTCCTGACCGCCGCCGGCATCACCGAGGGCATGAACGAGC
TCTATAAGTAAGGGCCCTATTCTATAGTGTCACCTAAATGCTAGAGCTCGCTGATCAGCCTCGACTGTGC
CTTCTAGTTGCCAGCCATCTGTTGTTTGCCCCTCCCCCGTGCCTTCCTTGACCCTGGAAGGTGCCACTCC
CACTGTCCTTTCCTAATAAAATGAGGAAATTGCATCGCATTGTCTGAGTAGGTGTCATTCTATTCTGGGG
GGTGGGGTGGGGCAGGACAGCAAGGGGGAGGATTGGGAAGACAATAGCAGGCATGCTGGGGATGCGGTGG
GCTCTATGGCTTCTGAGGCGGAAAGAACCAGCTGGGGCTCTAGGGGGTATCCCC
[124 nt withheld, positions 2015-2138]
C
[62 nt withheld, positions 2140-2201]
MCGGCACCTCGACCCCAAAAAACTTGATTA
[49 nt withheld, positions 2232-2280]
CCTTTGACGTTGGAGTCCACGTTCTTT
[37 nt withheld, positions 2308-2344]
ACCCTATCTCGGTCTATTCTTTTGATTTATAAGGGATTTTGCCGATTTCGGCCTATTGGTTAAAAAATGA
GCTGATTTAACAAAAATTTAACGCGAATTAATTCTGTGGAATGTGTGTCAGTTAGGGTGTGGAAAGTCCC
CAGGCTCCCCAGCAGGCAGAAGTATGCAAAGCATGCATCTCAATTAGTCAGCAACCAGGTGTGGAAAGTC
CCCAGGCTCCCCAGCAGGCAGAAGTATGCAAAGCATGCATCTCAATTAGTCAGCAACCATAGTCCCGCCC
CTAACTCCGCCCATCCCGCCCCTAACTCCGCCCAGTTCCGCCCATTCTCCGCCCCATGGCTGACTAATTT
TTTTTATTTATGCAGAGGCCGAGGCCGCCTCTGCCTCTGAGCTATTCCAGAAGTAGTGAGGAGGCTTTTT
TGGAGGCCTAGGCTTTTGCAAAAAGCTCCCGGGAGCTTGTATATCCATTTTCGGATCTGATCAAGAGACA
GGATGAGGATCGTTTCGCATGATTGAACAAGATGGATTGCACGCAGGTTCTCCGGCCGCTTGGGTGGAGA
GGCTATTCGGCTATGACTGGGCACAACAGACAATCGGCTGCTCTGATGCCGCCGTGTTCCGGCTGTCAGC
GCAGGGGCGCCCGGTTCTTTTTGTCAAGACCGACCTGTCCGGTGCCCTGAATGAACTGCAGGACGAGGCA
GCGCGGCTATCGTGGCTGGCCACGACGGGCGTTCCTTGCGCAGCTGTGCTCGACGTTGTCACTGAAGCGG
GAAGGGACTGGCTGCTATTGGGCGAAGTGCCGGGGCAGGATCTCCTGTCATCTCACCTTGCTCCTGCCGA
GAAAGTATCCATCATGGCTGATGCAATGCGGCGGCTGCATACGCTTGATCCGGCTACCTGCCCATTCGAC
CACCAAGCGAAACATCGCATCGAGCGAGCACGTACTCGGATGGAAGCCGGTCTTGTCGATCAGGATGATC
TGGACGAAGAGCATCAGGGGCTCGCGCCAGCCGAACTGTTCGCCAGGCTCAAGGCGCGCATGCCCGACGG
CGAGGATCTCGTCGTGACCCATGGCGATGCCTGCTTGCCGAATATCATGGTGGAAAATGGCCGCTTTTCT
GGATTCATCGACTGTGGCCGGCTGGGTGTGGCGGACCGCTATCAGGACATAGCGTTGGCTACCCGTGATA
TTGCTGAAGAGCTTGGCGGCGAATGGGCTGACCGCTTCCTCGTGCTTTACGGTATCGCCGCTCCCGATTC
GCAGCGCATCGCCTTCTATCGCCTTCTTGACGAGTTCTTCTGAGCGGGACTCTGGGGTTCGAAATGACCG
ACCAAGCGACGCCCAACCTGCCATCACGAGATTTCGATTCCACCGCCGCCTTCTATGAAAGGTTGGGCTT
CGGAATCGTTTTCCGGGACGCCGGCTGGATGATCCTCCAGCGCGGGGATCTCATGCTGGAGTTCTTCGCC
CACCCCAACTTGTTTATTGCAGCTTATAATGGTTACAAATAAAGCAATAGCATCACAAATTTCACAAATA
AAGCATTTTTTTCACTGCATTCTAGTTGTGGTTTGTCCAAACTCATCAATGTATCTTATCATGTCTGTAT
ACCGTCGACCTCTAGCTAGAGCTTGGCGTAATCATGGTCATAGCTGTTTCCTGTGTGAAATTGTTATCCG
CTCACAATTCCACACAACATACGAGCCGGAAGCATAAAGTGTAAAGCCTGGGGTGCCTAATGAGTGAGCT
AACTCACATTAATTGCGTTGCGCTCACTGCCCGCTTTCCAGTCGGGAAACCTGTCGTGCCAGCTGCATTA
ATGAATCGGCCAACGCGCGGGGAGAGGCGGTTTGCGTATTGGGCGCTCTTCCGCTTCCTCGCTCACTGAC
TCGCTGCGCTCGGTCGTTCGGCTGCGGCGAGCGGTATCAGCTCACTCAAAGGCGGTAATACGGTTATCCA
CAGAATCAGGGGATAACGCAGGAAAGAACATGTGAGCAAAAGGCCAGCAAAAGGCCAGGAACCGTAAAAA
GGCCGCGTTGCTGGCGTTTTTCCATAGGCTCCGCCCCCCTGACGAGCATCACAAAAATCGACGCTCAAGT
CAGAGGTGGCGAAACCCGACAGGACTATAAAGATACCAGGCGTTTCCCCCTGGAAGCTCCCTCGTGCGCT
CTCCTGTTCCGACCCTGCCGCTTACCGGATACCTGTCCGCCTTTCTCCCTTCGGGAAGCGTGGCGCTTTC
TCATAGCTCACGCTGTAGGTATCTCAGTTCGGTGTAGGTCGTTCGCTCCAAGCTGGGCTGTGTGCACGAA
CCCCCCGTTCAGCCCGACCGCTGCGCCTTATCCGGTAACTATCGTCTTGAGTCCAACCCGGTAAGACACG
ACTTATCGCCACTGGCAGCAGCCACTGGTAACAGGATTAGCAGAGCGAGGTATGTAGGCGGTGCTACAGA
GTTCTTGAAGTGGTGGCCTAACTACGGCTACACTAGAAGAACAGTATTTGGTATCTGCGCTCTGCTGAAG
CCAGTTACCTTCGGAAAAAGAGTTGGTAGCTCTTGATCCGGCAAACAAACCACCGCTGGTAGCGGTGGTT
TTTTTGTTTGCAAGCAGCAGATTACGCGCAGAAAAAAAGGATCTCAAGAAGATCCTTTGATCTTTTCTAC
GGGGTCTGACGCTCAGTGGAACGAAAACTCACGTTAAGGGATTTTGGTCATGAGATTATCAAAAAGGATC
TTCACCTAGATCCTTTTAAATTAAAAATGAAGTTTTAAATCAATCTAAAGTATATATGAGTAAACTTGGT
CTGACAGTTACCAATGCTTAATCAGTGAGGCACCTATCTCAGCGATCTGTCTATTTCGTTCATCCATAGT
TGCCTGACTCCCCGTCGTGTAGATAACTACGATACGGGAGGGCTTACCATCTGGCCCCAGTGCTGCAATG
ATACCGCGAGACCCACGCTCACCGGCTCCAGATTTATCAGCAATAAACCAGCCAGCCGGAAGGGCCGAGC
GCAGAAGTGGTCCTGCAACTTTATCCGCCTCCATCCAGTCTATTAATTGTTGCCGGGAAGCTAGAGTAAG
TAGTTCGCCAGTTAATAGTTTGCGCAACGTTGTTGCCATTGCTACAGGCATCGTGGTGTCACGCTCGTCG
TTTGGTATGGCTTCATTCAGCTCCGGTTCCCAACGATCAAGGCGAGTTACATGATCCCCCATGTTGTGCA
AAAAAGCGGTTAGCTCCTTCGGTCCTCCGATCGTTGTCAGAAGTAAGTTGGCCGCAGTGTTATCACTCAT
GGTTATGGCAGCACTGCATAATTCTCTTACTGTCATGCCATCCGTAAGATGCTTTTCTGTGACTGGTGAG
TACTCAACCAAGTCATTCTGAGAATAGTGTATGCGGCGACCGAGTTGCTCTTGCCCGGCGTCAATACGGG
ATAATACCGCGCCACATAGCAGAACTTTAAAAGTGCTCATCATTGGAAAACGTTCTTCGGGGCGAAAACT
CTCAAGGATCTTACCGCTGTTGAGATCCAGTTCGATGTAACCCACTCGTGCACCCAACTGATCTTCAGCA
TCTTTTACTTTCACCAGCGTTTCTGGGTGAGCAAAAACAGGAAGGCAAAATGCCGCAAAAAAGGGAATAA
GGGCGACACGGAAATGTTGAATACTCATACTCTTCCTTTTTCAATATTATTGAAGCATTTATCAGGGTTA
TTGTCTCATGAGCGGATACATATTTGAATGTATTTAGAAAAATAAACAAATAGGGGTTCCGCGCACATTT
CCCCGAAAAGTGCCACCTGACGTC
